Addgene plasmid #35567: pGEX 4T1 hBad
Depositing lab: Harish Srinivas. Depositing organization: University of Pittsburgh (University, School of Medicine, and Cancer Institute). Publication: Ligand-independent antiapoptotic function of estrogen receptor-beta in lung cancer cells. Zhang G, Yanamala N, Lathrop KL, Zhang L, Klein-Seetharaman J, Srinivas H. Mol Endocrinol. 2010 Sep;24(9):1737-47. Epub 2010 Jul 21. 10.1210/me.2010-0125 PubMed 20660297.
Backbone
  Vector backbone: pGEX 4T1
  Vector type: Bacterial Expression
Growth in bacteria
  Bacterial resistance: Ampicillin, 100 μg/mL
  Growth temperature: 37°C
  Growth strain: DH5alpha
  Copy number: High Copy
Gene/Insert
  Gene/Insert name: bad
  Species: H. sapiens (human)
  Insert size (bp): 506
  Entrez Gene: BAD (a.k.a. BBC2, BCL2L8)
  Tag / fusion protein: Flag (N terminal on backbone)
  Cloning method: Restriction Enzyme; 5′ cloning site BamHI (not destroyed); 3′ cloning site EcoRI (not destroyed)
  Sequencing primers: 5′ NA; 3′ na
Terms and licenses: Academic/Nonprofit Terms; Industry Terms: Not Available to Industry
How to cite: pGEX 4T1 hBad was a gift from Harish Srinivas (Addgene plasmid # 35567 ; http://n2t.net/addgene:35567 ; RRID:Addgene_35567)
