[The description below was written by a language model from this plasmid's Addgene catalogue record.]
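Description:
pGEX 4T1 hBad is a bacterial expression plasmid built on the pGEX 4T1 backbone and carrying the human BAD gene (also known as BBC2 or BCL2L8), which encodes a pro-apoptotic BH3-only member of the BCL-2 family. The insert, recorded as about 506 bp, was cloned by restriction digestion between the BamHI and EcoRI sites of the polylinker, and both sites remain intact, so the fragment can be excised or transferred. The plasmid is maintained in E. coli as a high-copy vector under ampicillin selection.

No feature table accompanies the record, so the regulatory elements are not listed explicitly. As general background, pGEX 4T vectors normally use an IPTG-inducible tac promoter with a plasmid-borne lacI repressor to express inserts as fusions to the C-terminus of glutathione S-transferase, with a thrombin cleavage site between GST and the cloned protein. This allows affinity purification on glutathione resin and optional removal of the GST moiety. The catalogue entry itself lists only a Flag tag, described as N-terminal on the backbone, and does not mention GST. The precise arrangement of tags ahead of BAD therefore cannot be confirmed from the record and should be checked by sequencing.

The construct is suited to producing recombinant tagged human BAD in bacteria for purification and in vitro work such as pull-down or binding assays. The associated publication concerns a ligand-independent antiapoptotic function of estrogen receptor beta in lung cancer cells, which suggests the protein was used to study interactions in that setting, though the record does not state the specific experiments.
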