>Addgene plasmid #35567 | pGEX 4T1 hBad | addgene partial sequence | sequence record 44742 | pGEX-5 5'-GGGCTGGCAAGCCACGTTTGGTG-3'
TCTGGTTCCGCGTGGANCCATGTTCCAGATCCCAGAGTTTGAGCCGAGTGAGCAGGAAGACTCCAGCTCT
GCAGAGAGGGGCCTGGGCCCCAGCCCCGCAGGGGACGGGCCCTCAGGCTCCGGCAAGCATCATCGCCAGG
CCCCAGGCCTCCTGTGGGACGCCAGTCACCAGCAGGAGCAGCCAACCAGCAGCAGCCATCATGGAGGCGC
TGGGGCTGTGGAGATCCGGAGTCGCCACAGCTCCTACCCCGCGGGGACGGAGGACGACGAAGGGATGGGG
GAGGAGCCCAGCCCCTTTCGGGGCCGCTCGCGCTCGGCGCCCCCCAACCTCTGGGCAGCACAGCGCTATG
GCCGCGAGCTCCGGAGGATGAGTGACGAGTTTGTGGACTCCTTTAAGAAGGGACTTCCTCGCCCGAAGAG
CGCGGGCACAGCAACGCAGATGCGGCAAAGCTCCAGCTGGACGCGAGTCTTCCAGTCCTGGTGGGATCGG
AACTTGGGCAGGGGAAGCACCGCCCCCTCCCAGTGAGAATTCCCGGGTCGACTCGAGCGGCCGCATCGTG
ACTGACTGACGATCTGCCTCGCGCGTTTCGGTGATGACGGTGAAAACCTCTGACACATGCAGCTCCCGGA
